>Addgene plasmid #211684 | pCF821-sgCIDE-44_U6-sgRNA-EF1a-mNeonGreen | addgene full sequence | sequence record 421513 | Addgene NGS Result
GTCGACGGATCGGGAGATCTCCCGATCCCCTATGGTGCACTCTCAGTACAATCTGCTCTGATGCCGCATA
GTTAAGCCAGTATCTGCTCCCTGCTTGTGTGTTGGAGGTCGCTGAGTAGTGCGCGAGCAAAATTTAAGCT
ACAACAAGGCAAGGCTTGACCGACAATTGCATGAAGAATCTGCTTAGGGTTAGGCGTTTTGCGCTGCTTC
GCGATGTACGGGCCAGATATTGACATTGATTATTGACTAGTTATTAATAGTAATCAATTACGGGGTCATT
AGTTCATAGCCCATATATGGAGTTCCGCGTTACATAACTTACGGTAAATGGCCCGCCTGGCTGACCGCCC
AACGACCCCCGCCCATTGACGTCAATAATGACGTATGTTCCCATAGTAACGCCAATAGGGACTTTCCATT
GACGTCAATGGGTGGAGTATTTACGGTAAACTGCCCACTTGGCAGTACATCAAGTGTATCATATGCCAAG
TACGCCCCCTATTGACGTCAATGACGGTAAATGGCCCGCCTGGCATTATGCCCAGTACATGACCTTATGG
GACTTTCCTACTTGGCAGTACATCTACGTATTAGTCATCGCTATTACCATGGTGATGCGGTTTTGGCAGT
ACATCAATGGGCGTGGATAGCGGTTTGACTCACGGGGATTTCCAAGTCTCCACCCCATTGACGTCAATGG
GAGTTTGTTTTGGCACCAAAATCAACGGGACTTTCCAAAATGTCGTAACAACTCCGCCCCATTGACGCAA
ATGGGCGGTAGGCGTGTACGGTGGGAGGTCTATATAAGCAGCGCGTTTTGCCTGTACTGGGTCTCTCTGG
TTAGACCAGATCTGAGCCTGGGAGCTCTCTGGCTAACTAGGGAACCCACTGCTTAAGCCTCAATAAAGCT
TGCCTTGAGTGCTTCAAGTAGTGTGTGCCCGTCTGTTGTGTGACTCTGGTAACTAGAGATCCCTCAGACC
CTTTTAGTCAGTGTGGAAAATCTCTAGCAGTGGCGCCCGAACAGGGACTTGAAAGCGAAAGGGAAACCAG
AGGAGCTCTCTCGACGCAGGACTCGGCTTGCTGAAGCGCGCACGGCAAGAGGCGAGGGGCGGCGACTGGT
GAGTACGCCAAAAATTTTGACTAGCGGAGGCTAGAAGGAGAGAGATGGGTGCGAGAGCGTCAGTATTAAG
CGGGGGAGAATTAGATCGCGATGGGAAAAAATTCGGTTAAGGCCAGGGGGAAAGAAAAAATATAAATTAA
AACATATAGTATGGGCAAGCAGGGAGCTAGAACGATTCGCAGTTAATCCTGGCCTGTTAGAAACATCAGA
AGGCTGTAGACAAATACTGGGACAGCTACAACCATCCCTTCAGACAGGATCAGAAGAACTTAGATCATTA
TATAATACAGTAGCAACCCTCTATTGTGTGCATCAAAGGATAGAGATAAAAGACACCAAGGAAGCTTTAG
ACAAGATAGAGGAAGAGCAAAACAAAAGTAAGACCACCGCACAGCAAGCGGCCGCTGATCTTCAGACCTG
GAGGAGGAGATATGAGGGACAATTGGAGAAGTGAATTATATAAATATAAAGTAGTAAAAATTGAACCATT
AGGAGTAGCACCCACCAAGGCAAAGAGAAGAGTGGTGCAGAGAGAAAAAAGAGCAGTGGGAATAGGAGCT
TTGTTCCTTGGGTTCTTGGGAGCAGCAGGAAGCACTATGGGCGCAGCGTCAATGACGCTGACGGTACAGG
CCAGACAATTATTGTCTGGTATAGTGCAGCAGCAGAACAATTTGCTGAGGGCTATTGAGGCGCAACAGCA
TCTGTTGCAACTCACAGTCTGGGGCATCAAGCAGCTCCAGGCAAGAATCCTGGCTGTGGAAAGATACCTA
AAGGATCAACAGCTCCTGGGGATTTGGGGTTGCTCTGGAAAACTCATTTGCACCACTGCTGTGCCTTGGA
ATGCTAGTTGGAGTAATAAATCTCTGGAACAGATTTGGAATCACACGACCTGGATGGAGTGGGACAGAGA
AATTAACAATTACACAAGCTTAATACACTCCTTAATTGAAGAATCGCAAAACCAGCAAGAAAAGAATGAA
CAAGAATTATTGGAATTAGATAAATGGGCAAGTTTGTGGAATTGGTTTAACATAACAAATTGGCTGTGGT
ATATAAAATTATTCATAATGATAGTAGGAGGCTTGGTAGGTTTAAGAATAGTTTTTGCTGTACTTTCTAT
AGTGAATAGAGTTAGGCAGGGATATTCACCATTATCGTTTCAGACCCACCTCCCAACCCCGAGGGGACCC
GACAGGCCCGAAGGAATAGAAGAAGAAGGTGGAGAGAGAGACAGAGACAGATCCATTCGATTAGTGAACG
GATCGGCACTGCGTGCGCCAATTCTGCAGACAAATGGCAGTATTCATCCACAATTTTAAAAGAAAAGGGG
GGATTGGGGGGTACAGTGCAGGGGAAAGAATAGTAGACATAATAGCAACAGACATACAAACTAAAGAATT
ACAAAAACAAATTACAAAAATTCAAAATTTTCGGGTTTATTACAGGGACAGCAGAGATCCAGTTTGGTTA
ATTAAGGTACCGAGGGCCTATTTCCCATGATTCCTTCATATTTGCATATACGATACAAGGCTGTTAGAGA
GATAATTAGAATTAATTTGACTGTAAACACAAAGATATTAGTACAAAATACGTGACGTAGAAAGTAATAA
TTTCTTGGGTAGTTTGCAGTTTTAAAATTATGTTTTAAAATGGACTATCATATGCTTACCGTAACTTGAA
AGTATTTCGATTTCTTGGCTTTATATATCTTGTGGAAAGGACGAAACACCGTAGATAGATAGATAGATAG
AGTTTAAGAGCTATGCTGGAAACAGCATAGCAAGTTTAAATAAGGCTAGTCCGTTATCAACTTGAAAAAG
TGGCACCGAGTCGGTGCTTTTTTTGAATTCGCTAGCTAGGTCTTGAAAGGAGTGGGAATTGGCTCCGGTG
CCCGTCAGTGGGCAGAGCGCACATCGCCCACAGTCCCCGAGAAGTTGGGGGGAGGGGTCGGCAATTGATC
CGGTGCCTAGAGAAGGTGGCGCGGGGTAAACTGGGAAAGTGATGTCGTGTACTGGCTCCGCCTTTTTCCC
GAGGGTGGGGGAGAACCGTATATAAGTGCAGTAGTCGCCGTGAACGTTCTTTTTCGCAACGGGTTTGCCG
CCAGAACACAGGTAAGTGCCGTGTGTGGTTCCCGCGGGCCTGGCCTCTTTACGGGTTATGGCCCTTGCGT
GCCTTGAATTACTTCCACTGGCTGCAGTACGTGATTCTTGATCCCGAGCTTCGGGTTGGAAGTGGGTGGG
AGAGTTCGAGGCCTTGCGCTTAAGGAGCCCCTTCGCCTCGTGCTTGAGTTGAGGCCTGGCCTGGGCGCTG
GGGCCGCCGCGTGCGAATCTGGTGGCACCTTCGCGCCTGTCTCGCTGCTTTCGATAAGTCTCTAGCCATT
TAAAATTTTTGATGACCTGCTGCGACGCTTTTTTTCTGGCAAGATAGTCTTGTAAATGCGGGCCAAGATC
TGCACACTGGTATTTCGGTTTTTGGGGCCGCGGGCGGCGACGGGGCCCGTGCGTCCCAGCGCACATGTTC
GGCGAGGCGGGGCCTGCGAGCGCGGCCACCGAGAATCGGACGGGGGTAGTCTCAAGCTGGCCGGCCTGCT
CTGGTGCCTGGCCTCGCGCCGCCGTGTATCGCCCCGCCCTGGGCGGCAAGGCTGGCCCGGTCGGCACCAG
TTGCGTGAGCGGAAAGATGGCCGCTTCCCGGCCCTGCTGCAGGGAGCTCAAAATGGAGGACGCGGCGCTC
GGGAGAGCGGGCGGGTGAGTCACCCACACAAAGGAAAAGGGCCTTTCCGTCCTCAGCCGTCGCTTCATGT
GACTCCACGGAGTACCGGGCGCCGTCCAGGCACCTCGATTAGTTCTCGAGCTTTTGGAGTACGTCGTCTT
TAGGTTGGGGGGAGGGGTTTTATGCGATGGAGTTTCCCCACACTGAGTGGGTGGAGACTGAAGTTAGGCC
AGCTTGGCACTTGATGTAATTCTCCTTGGAATTTGCCCTTTTTGAGTTTGGATCTTGGTTCATTCTCAAG
CCTCAGACAGTGGTTCAAAGTTTTTTTCTTCCATTTCAGGTGTCGTGAACCGGTTCTAGAGCGCTGCCAC
CATGGTCAGTAAGGGCGAAGAAGATAATATGGCTTCCTTGCCTGCCACACATGAACTCCACATATTCGGG
TCTATCAACGGCGTGGACTTCGACATGGTTGGGCAAGGAACCGGAAATCCCAACGATGGATACGAGGAGC
TGAACCTGAAGTCAACGAAAGGTGATCTTCAATTCTCCCCCTGGATTCTCGTCCCTCACATTGGCTATGG
TTTCCACCAGTACCTCCCGTACCCTGACGGGATGTCTCCATTCCAAGCCGCAATGGTAGATGGGTCAGGC
TACCAAGTTCACAGAACTATGCAGTTTGAAGATGGTGCATCTCTGACAGTAAATTACAGGTATACCTACG
AAGGTTCACACATCAAAGGAGAAGCTCAGGTGAAAGGTACGGGATTCCCAGCAGACGGCCCAGTAATGAC
CAATTCCCTCACGGCTGCCGACTGGTGCAGGAGTAAAAAGACATATCCAAATGACAAGACTATTATCTCT
ACTTTCAAATGGTCTTATACGACAGGCAACGGAAAGAGGTATCGGTCAACCGCGCGCACAACATATACGT
TTGCTAAGCCTATGGCTGCCAATTATCTGAAAAATCAGCCCATGTATGTATTTAGAAAAACCGAACTGAA
GCACTCCAAAACTGAATTGAACTTCAAAGAGTGGCAAAAGGCCTTCACCGATGTCATGGGCATGGATGAA
TTGTATAAGTGAACGCGTTAAGTCGACAATCAACCTCTGGATTACAAAATTTGTGAAAGATTGACTGGTA
TTCTTAACTATGTTGCTCCTTTTACGCTATGTGGATACGCTGCTTTAATGCCTTTGTATCATGCTATTGC
TTCCCGTATGGCTTTCATTTTCTCCTCCTTGTATAAATCCTGGTTGCTGTCTCTTTATGAGGAGTTGTGG
CCCGTTGTCAGGCAACGTGGCGTGGTGTGCACTGTGTTTGCTGACGCAACCCCCACTGGTTGGGGCATTG
CCACCACCTGTCAGCTCCTTTCCGGGACTTTCGCTTTCCCCCTCCCTATTGCCACGGCGGAACTCATCGC
CGCCTGCCTTGCCCGCTGCTGGACAGGGGCTCGGCTGTTGGGCACTGACAATTCCGTGGTGTTGTCGGGG
AAATCATCGTCCTTTCCTTGGCTGCTCGCCTGTGTTGCCACCTGGATTCTGCGCGGGACGTCCTTCTGCT
ACGTCCCTTCGGCCCTCAATCCAGCGGACCTTCCTTCCCGCGGCCTGCTGCCGGCTCTGCGGCCTCTTCC
GCGTCTTCGCCTTCGCCCTCAGACGAGTCGGATCTCCCTTTGGGCCGCCTCCCCGCGTCGACTTTAAGAC
CAATGACTTACAAGGCAGCTGTAGATCTTAGCCACTTTTTAAAAGAAAAGGGGGGACTGGAAGGGCTAAT
TCACTCCCAACGAAGACAAGATCTGCTTTTTGCTTGTACTGGGTCTCTCTGGTTAGACCAGATCTGAGCC
TGGGAGCTCTCTGGCTAACTAGGGAACCCACTGCTTAAGCCTCAATAAAGCTTGCCTTGAGTGCTTCAAG
TAGTGTGTGCCCGTCTGTTGTGTGACTCTGGTAACTAGAGATCCCTCAGACCCTTTTAGTCAGTGTGGAA
AATCTCTAGCAGGGCCCGTTTAAACCCGCTGATCAGCCTCGACTGTGCCTTCTAGTTGCCAGCCATCTGT
TGTTTGCCCCTCCCCCGTGCCTTCCTTGACCCTGGAAGGTGCCACTCCCACTGTCCTTTCCTAATAAAAT
GAGGAAATTGCATCGCATTGTCTGAGTAGGTGTCATTCTATTCTGGGGGGTGGGGTGGGGCAGGACAGCA
AGGGGGAGGATTGGGAAGACAATAGCAGGCATGCTGGGGATGCGGTGGGCTCTATGGCTTCTGAGGCGGA
AAGAACCAGCCATTAATGAAAAGAACCAGCCATTAATGAATCGGCCAACGCGCGGGGAGAGGCGGTTTGC
GTATTGGGCGCTCTTCCGCTTCCTCGCTCACTGACTCGCTGCGCTCGGTCGTTCGGCTGCGGCGAGCGGT
ATCAGCTCACTCAAAGGCGGTAATACGGTTATCCACAGAATCAGGGGATAACGCAGGAAAGAACATGTGA
GCAAAAGGCCAGCAAAAGGCCAGGAACCGTAAAAAGGCCGCGTTGCTGGCGTTTTTCCATAGGCTCCGCC
CCCCTGACGAGCATCACAAAAATCGACGCTCAAGTCAGAGGTGGCGAAACCCGACAGGACTATAAAGATA
CCAGGCGTTTCCCCCTGGAAGCTCCCTCGTGCGCTCTCCTGTTCCGACCCTGCCGCTTACCGGATACCTG
TCCGCCTTTCTCCCTTCGGGAAGCGTGGCGCTTTCTCATAGCTCACGCTGTAGGTATCTCAGTTCGGTGT
AGGTCGTTCGCTCCAAGCTGGGCTGTGTGCACGAACCCCCCGTTCAGCCCGACCGCTGCGCCTTATCCGG
TAACTATCGTCTTGAGTCCAACCCGGTAAGACACGACTTATCGCCACTGGCAGCAGCCACTGGTAACAGG
ATTAGCAGAGCGAGGTATGTAGGCGGTGCTACAGAGTTCTTGAAGTGGTGGCCTAACTACGGCTACACTA
GAAGAACAGTATTTGGTATCTGCGCTCTGCTGAAGCCAGTTACCTTCGGAAAAAGAGTTGGTAGCTCTTG
ATCCGGCAAACAAACCACCGCTGGTAGCGGTGGTTTTTTTGTTTGCAAGCAGCAGATTACGCGCAGAAAA
AAAGGATCTCAAGAAGATCCTTTGATCTTTTCTACGGGGTCTGACGCTCAGTGGAACGAAAACTCACGTT
AAGGGATTTTGGTCATGAGATTATCAAAAAGGATCTTCACCTAGATCCTTTTAAATTAAAAATGAAGTTT
TAAATCAATCTAAAGTATATATGAGTAAACTTGGTCTGACAGTTACCAATGCTTAATCAGTGAGGCACCT
ATCTCAGCGATCTGTCTATTTCGTTCATCCATAGTTGCCTGACTCCCCGTCGTGTAGATAACTACGATAC
GGGAGGGCTTACCATCTGGCCCCAGTGCTGCAATGATACCGCGAGACCCACGCTCACCGGCTCCAGATTT
ATCAGCAATAAACCAGCCAGCCGGAAGGGCCGAGCGCAGAAGTGGTCCTGCAACTTTATCCGCCTCCATC
CAGTCTATTAATTGTTGCCGGGAAGCTAGAGTAAGTAGTTCGCCAGTTAATAGTTTGCGCAACGTTGTTG
CCATTGCTACAGGCATCGTGGTGTCACGCTCGTCGTTTGGTATGGCTTCATTCAGCTCCGGTTCCCAACG
ATCAAGGCGAGTTACATGATCCCCCATGTTGTGCAAAAAAGCGGTTAGCTCCTTCGGTCCTCCGATCGTT
GTCAGAAGTAAGTTGGCCGCAGTGTTATCACTCATGGTTATGGCAGCACTGCATAATTCTCTTACTGTCA
TGCCATCCGTAAGATGCTTTTCTGTGACTGGTGAGTACTCAACCAAGTCATTCTGAGAATAGTGTATGCG
GCGACCGAGTTGCTCTTGCCCGGCGTCAATACGGGATAATACCGCGCCACATAGCAGAACTTTAAAAGTG
CTCATCATTGGAAAACGTTCTTCGGGGCGAAAACTCTCAAGGATCTTACCGCTGTTGAGATCCAGTTCGA
TGTAACCCACTCGTGCACCCAACTGATCTTCAGCATCTTTTACTTTCACCAGCGTTTCTGGGTGAGCAAA
AACAGGAAGGCAAAATGCCGCAAAAAAGGGAATAAGGGCGACACGGAAATGTTGAATACTCATACTCTTC
CTTTTTCAATATTATTGAAGCATTTATCAGGGTTATTGTCTCATGAGCGGATACATATTTGAATGTATTT
AGAAAAATAAACAAATAGGGGTTCCGCGCACATTTCCCCGAAAAGTGCCACCTGAC
Features (pLannotate 1.2.2; 25 found; start..end, strand, type, name):
     31..83      -  misc_feature   bom (fragment): basis of mobility region from pBR322
    232..611     +  enhancer       CMV enhancer: human cytomegalovirus immediate early enhancer
    612..811     +  promoter       CMV promoter: human cytomegalovirus (CMV) immediate early promoter
    829..1009    +  LTR            5' LTR (truncated): truncated 5' long terminal repeat (LTR) from HIV-1
   1056..1181    +  misc_feature   HIV-1 Ψ: packaging signal of human immunodeficiency virus type 1
   1165..1528    +  CDS            HIV-1 gag (fragment): gag protein from human immunodeficiency virus 1; gag
   1674..1907    +  misc_feature   RRE: The Rev response element (RRE) of HIV-1 allows for Rev-dependent mRNA export from the nucleus to the cytoplasm.
   2284..2384    +  CDS            Rev (fragment): human immunodeficiency virus 1 (HIV-1) Rev protein; rev; enhances nuclear export of unspliced and incompletely spliced viral mRNAs
   2434..2551    +  misc_feature   cPPT/CTS: central polypurine tract and central termination sequence of HIV-1
   2602..2842    +  promoter       U6 promoter: RNA polymerase III promoter for human U6 snRNA
   2890..2957    +  misc_RNA       tracrRNA (fragment): trans-activating CRISPR RNA for the Streptococcus pyogenes CRISPR/Cas9 system
   2976..2994    +  CDS            small t antigen (fragment): SV40 (simian virus 40) small t antigen
   3020..3231    +  promoter       EF-1α core promoter: core promoter for human elongation factor EF-1α
   3232..3340    +  intron         EF-1α intron A (fragment): intron upstream of the start codon of human EF-1α
   3966..4169    +  intron         EF-1α intron A: truncated intron upstream of the start codon of human EF-1α
   4202..4909    +  CDS            mNeonGreen: mNeonGreen is a basic (constitutively fluorescent) green/yellow fluorescent protein published in 2013, derived from Branchiostoma lanceolatum. It is reported to be a very rapidly-maturing monomer with moderate acid sensitivity.
   4928..5516    +  misc_feature   WPRE: woodchuck hepatitis virus posttranscriptional regulatory element
   5567..5586    +  misc_feature   cPPT/CTS (fragment): central polypurine tract and central termination sequence of HIV-1
   5588..5821    +  LTR            3' LTR (ΔU3): self-inactivating 3' long terminal repeat (LTR) from HIV-1
   5853..6077    +  polyA_signal   bGH poly(A) signal: bovine growth hormone polyadenylation signal
   6081..6100    +  promoter       SV40 promoter (fragment): SV40 enhancer and early promoter
   6121..6171    -  CDS            lacI (fragment): lac repressor; lacI; The lac repressor binds to the lac operator to inhibit transcription in E. coli. This inhibition can be relieved by adding lactose or isopropyl-β-D-thiogalactopyranoside (IPTG).
   6354..6942    -  rep_origin     ori: high-copy-number ColE1/pMB1/pBR322/pUC origin of replication
   7113..7973    -  CDS            AmpR: β-lactamase; bla; confers resistance to ampicillin, carbenicillin, and related antibiotics
   7974..8078    -  promoter       AmpR promoter: bla
