[The description below was written by a language model from this plasmid's Addgene catalogue record and pLannotate feature annotations shown in this document.]
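Description:
pCF821-sgCIDE-44_U6-sgRNA-EF1a-mNeonGreen is a third-generation-style, self-inactivating HIV-1 lentiviral transfer plasmid of about 8.1 kb, built on the pCF821 backbone, for delivering a CRISPR guide RNA to mammalian cells. It is propagated in E. coli through a high-copy ColE1/pUC-type origin and selected with ampicillin via the β-lactamase gene. A recombination-reducing strain is listed for growth, as is common for LTR-containing vectors. Viral genomic RNA is driven by a CMV enhancer/promoter fused to a truncated 5' LTR. This is followed by the Ψ packaging signal with a partial gag region, the Rev response element for Rev-dependent nuclear export, and the cPPT/CTS, which aids nuclear import of the reverse-transcribed genome. The ΔU3 3' LTR inactivates LTR promoter activity after integration, and a bGH polyadenylation signal lies downstream of it.

The payload consists of two independent expression units. A human U6 RNA polymerase III promoter transcribes a single guide RNA made up of the sgCIDE-44 spacer, a short tandem-repeat-like 20-nt sequence, joined to a Streptococcus pyogenes Cas9 scaffold, which is annotated as a tracrRNA fragment. Downstream, an EF-1α promoter with its intron A drives mNeonGreen, a bright monomeric green/yellow fluorescent protein. A WPRE follows to enhance transcript stability and expression, so transduced cells can be identified or sorted by fluorescence.

Although the insert field mentions SpyCas9, the feature table shows no Cas9 coding sequence, so the nuclease presumably has to be supplied separately. The associated publication concerns targeting non-coding genomic sequences for CRISPR-mediated killing of glioma cells, which is consistent with a guide directed at repetitive sequence. The record does not specify the guide's genomic target.
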