Addgene plasmid #211684: pCF821-sgCIDE-44_U6-sgRNA-EF1a-mNeonGreen
Purpose: U6-sgRNA-EF1a-mNeonGreen
Depositing lab: Christof Fellmann. Depositing organization: J. David Gladstone Institutes. Publication: Targeting the non-coding genome and temozolomide signature enables CRISPR-mediated glioma oncolysis. Tan IL, Perez AR, Lew RJ, Sun X, Baldwin A, Zhu YK, Shah MM, Berger MS, Doudna JA, Fellmann C. Cell Rep. 2023 Nov 28;42(11):113339. doi: 10.1016/j.celrep.2023.113339. Epub 2023 Nov 2. PubMed 37917583.
Backbone
  Vector backbone: pCF821
  Vector type: Mammalian Expression, Lentiviral, CRISPR
Growth in bacteria
  Bacterial resistance: Ampicillin, 100 μg/mL
  Growth temperature: 37°C
  Growth strain: NEB Stable
  Copy number: Unknown
Gene/Insert
  Gene/Insert name: SpyCas9 and sgCIDE-44 guide RNA vector
  gRNA/shRNA sequence: TAGATAGATAGATAGATAGA
Terms and licenses: Academic/Nonprofit Terms; Industry Terms: Not Available to Industry
How to cite: pCF821-sgCIDE-44_U6-sgRNA-EF1a-mNeonGreen was a gift from Christof Fellmann (Addgene plasmid # 211684 ; http://n2t.net/addgene:211684 ; RRID:Addgene_211684)
